LOCUS       Exported 5918 bp ds-DNA circular SYN 13-MAY-2021
DEFINITION  Mammalian expression of Flag-RagC(K84T).
ACCESSION   .
VERSION     .
KEYWORDS    pRK5 Flag-RagC(K84T)
SOURCE      synthetic DNA construct
  ORGANISM  synthetic DNA construct
REFERENCE   1 (bases 1 to 5918)
  AUTHORS   Shen K, Choe A, Sabatini DM
  TITLE     Intersubunit Crosstalk in the Rag GTPase Heterodimer Enables mTORC1
            to Respond Rapidly to Amino Acid Availability.
  JOURNAL   Mol Cell. 2017 Oct 17. pii: S1097-2765(17)30704-9. doi:
            10.1016/j.molcel.2017.09.026.
  PUBMED    29056322
REFERENCE   2 (bases 1 to 5918)
  AUTHORS   .
  TITLE     Direct Submission
  JOURNAL   Exported May 13, 2021 from SnapGene Server 1.1.58
            http://www.snapgene.com
FEATURES             Location/Qualifiers
     source          1..5918
                     /organism="synthetic DNA construct"
                     /mol_type="other DNA"
     protein_bind    1..22
                     /label=CAP binding site
                     /bound_moiety="E. coli catabolite activator protein"
                     /note="CAP binding activates transcription in the presence
                     of cAMP."
     promoter        37..67
                     /label=lac promoter
                     /note="promoter for the E. coli lac operon"
     protein_bind    75..91
                     /label=lac operator
                     /bound_moiety="lac repressor encoded by lacI"
                     /note="The lac repressor binds to the lac operator to
                     inhibit transcription in E. coli. This inhibition can be
                     relieved by adding lactose or
                     isopropyl-beta-D-thiogalactopyranoside (IPTG)."
     primer_bind     80..102
                     /label=M13/pUC Reverse
                     /note="In lacZ gene"
     primer_bind     99..115
                     /label=M13 rev
                     /note="common sequencing primer, one of multiple similar
                     variants"
     primer_bind     99..115
                     /label=M13 Reverse
                     /note="In lacZ gene. Also called M13-rev"
     enhancer        144..523
                     /label=CMV enhancer
                     /note="human cytomegalovirus immediate early enhancer"
     promoter        524..727
                     /label=CMV promoter
                     /note="human cytomegalovirus (CMV) immediate early
                     promoter"
     primer_bind     678..698
                     /label=CMV-F
                     /note="Human CMV immediate early promoter, forward primer"
     primer_bind     724..748
                     /label=LNCX
                     /note="Human CMV promoter, forward primer"
     promoter        958..976
                     /label=SP6 promoter
                     /note="promoter for bacteriophage SP6 RNA polymerase"
     primer_bind     958..975
                     /label=SP6
                     /note="SP6 promoter, forward primer"
     primer_bind     989..1008
                     /label=pMT2-F
                     /note="Synthetic intron, forward primer"
     CDS             1067..1090
                     /codon_start=1
                     /product="FLAG(R) epitope tag, followed by an enterokinase
                     cleavage site"
                     /label=FLAG
                     /translation="DYKDDDDK"
     regulatory      2348..2357
                     /regulatory_class="other"
                     /note="vertebrate consensus sequence for strong initiation
                     of translation (Kozak, 1987)"
     polyA_signal    2361..2495
                     /label=SV40 poly(A) signal
                     /note="SV40 polyadenylation signal"
     primer_bind     complement(2398..2417)
                     /label=SV40pA-R
                     /note="SV40 polyA, reverse primer"
     primer_bind     2452..2471
                     /label=EBV-rev
                     /note="SV40 polyA terminator, reverse primer"
     promoter        2564..2921
                     /label=SV40 promoter
                     /note="SV40 enhancer and early promoter"
     primer_bind     complement(2587..2607)
                     /label=pBABE 3'
                     /note="SV40 enhancer, reverse primer for pBABE vectors"
     rep_origin      2772..2907
                     /label=SV40 ori
                     /note="SV40 origin of replication"
     primer_bind     2834..2853
                     /label=SV40pro-F
                     /note="SV40 promoter/origin, forward primer"
     primer_bind     complement(2941..2958)
                     /label=M13 Forward
                     /note="In lacZ gene. Also called M13-F20 or M13 (-21)
                     Forward"
     primer_bind     complement(2941..2957)
                     /label=M13 fwd
                     /note="common sequencing primer, one of multiple similar
                     variants"
     primer_bind     complement(2950..2972)
                     /label=M13/pUC Forward
                     /note="In lacZ gene"
     rep_origin      3170..3625
                     /direction=RIGHT
                     /label=f1 ori
                     /note="f1 bacteriophage origin of replication; arrow
                     indicates direction of (+) strand synthesis"
     primer_bind     complement(3257..3276)
                     /label=F1ori-R
                     /note="F1 origin, reverse primer"
     primer_bind     3467..3488
                     /label=F1ori-F
                     /note="F1 origin, forward primer"
     primer_bind     complement(3642..3661)
                     /label=pRS-marker
                     /note="pRS vectors, use to sequence yeast selectable
                     marker"
     primer_bind     3761..3783
                     /label=pGEX 3'
                     /note="pGEX vectors, reverse primer"
     primer_bind     complement(3821..3839)
                     /label=pBRforEco
                     /note="pBR322 vectors, upsteam of EcoRI site, forward
                     primer"
     promoter        3907..4011
                     /gene="bla"
                     /label=AmpR promoter
     CDS             4012..4872
                     /codon_start=1
                     /gene="bla"
                     /product="beta-lactamase"
                     /label=AmpR
                     /note="confers resistance to ampicillin, carbenicillin, and
                     related antibiotics"
                     /translation="MSIQHFRVALIPFFAAFCLPVFAHPETLVKVKDAEDQLGARVGYI
                     ELDLNSGKILESFRPEERFPMMSTFKVLLCGAVLSRIDAGQEQLGRRIHYSQNDLVEYS
                     PVTEKHLTDGMTVRELCSAAITMSDNTAANLLLTTIGGPKELTAFLHNMGDHVTRLDRW
                     EPELNEAIPNDERDTTMPVAMATTLRKLLTGELLTLASRQQLIDWMEADKVAGPLLRSA
                     LPAGWFIADKSGAGERGSRGIIAALGPDGKPSRIVVIYTTGSQATMDERNRQIAEIGAS
                     LIKHW"
     primer_bind     complement(4230..4249)
                     /label=Amp-R
                     /note="Ampicillin resistance gene, reverse primer"
     rep_origin      5043..5631
                     /direction=RIGHT
                     /label=ori
                     /note="high-copy-number ColE1/pMB1/pBR322/pUC origin of
                     replication"
     primer_bind     5532..5551
                     /label=pBR322ori-F
                     /note="pBR322 origin, forward primer"
     primer_bind     5785..5802
                     /label=L4440
                     /note="L4440 vector, forward primer"
ORIGIN
        1 taatgtgagt tagctcactc attaggcacc ccaggcttta cactttatgc ttccggctcg
       61 tatgttgtgt ggaattgtga gcggataaca atttcacaca ggaaacagct atgacatgat
      121 tacgaattaa ttcgagctcg cccgacattg attattgact agttattaat agtaatcaat
      181 tacggggtca ttagttcata gcccatatat ggagttccgc gttacataac ttacggtaaa
      241 tggcccgcct ggctgaccgc ccaacgaccc ccgcccattg acgtcaataa tgacgtatgt
      301 tcccatagta acgccaatag ggactttcca ttgacgtcaa tgggtggagt atttacggta
      361 aactgcccac ttggcagtac atcaagtgta tcatatgcca agtacgcccc ctattgacgt
      421 caatgacggt aaatggcccg cctggcatta tgcccagtac atgaccttat gggactttcc
      481 tacttggcag tacatctacg tattagtcat cgctattacc atggtgatgc ggttttggca
      541 gtacatcaat gggcgtggat agcggtttga ctcacgggga tttccaagtc tccaccccat
      601 tgacgtcaat gggagtttgt tttggcacca aaatcaacgg gactttccaa aatgtcgtaa
      661 caactccgcc ccattgacgc aaatgggcgg taggcgtgta cggtgggagg tctatataag
      721 cagagctcgt ttagtgaacc gtcagatcgc ctggagacgc catccacgct gttttgacct
      781 ccatagaaga caccgggacc gatccagcct ccgcggccgg gaacggtgca ttggaacgcg
      841 gattccccgt gccaagagtg acgtaagtac cgcctataga gtctataggc ccaccccctt
      901 ggcttcgtta gaacgcggct acaattaata cataacctta tgtatcatac acatacgatt
      961 taggtgacac tatagaataa catccacttt gcctttctct ccacaggtgt ccactcccag
     1021 gtccaactgc acctcggttc tatcgattga attcaccatg gaaatggact acaaggatga
     1081 cgatgacaag ggtggtggtg gtggtgcgtc gacgatgtcc ctgcagtacg gggcggagga
     1141 gacgcccctc gccggcagtt acggcgcggc cgattcgttt ccaaaggact tcggctacgg
     1201 cgtggaggag gaggaagagg aggcggcggc ggcgggcgga ggggttgggg caggggcagg
     1261 cggtggctgt ggtccggggg gcgctgacag ctccaagccg aggattctgc tcatgggact
     1321 ccggcgcagc ggcaagtcct ccatccagaa ggtggtgttt cataccatgt cacccaacga
     1381 gaccctcttt ttggaaagta ccaacaagat ttataaggat gacatttcca atagctcctt
     1441 tgtgaatttc cagatatggg attttcctgg gcaaatggac ttttttgacc caacctttga
     1501 ctatgagatg atcttcaggg gaacaggagc attgatatac gtcattgacg cacaggatga
     1561 ctacatggag gctttaacaa gacttcacat tactgtttct aaagcctaca aagttaaccc
     1621 agacatgaat tttgaggttt ttattcacaa agttgatggt ctgtctgatg atcacaaaat
     1681 agaaacacag agggacattc atcaaagggc caatgatgac cttgcagatg ctgggctaga
     1741 aaaactccat cttagctttt atctgactag tatctatgac cattcaatat ttgaagcctt
     1801 tagtaaggtg gtgcagaaac tcattccaca actgccgacc ttggaaaacc tattaaatat
     1861 ctttatatca aattcaggta ttgaaaaagc ttttctcttt gatgttgtca gcaaaatcta
     1921 cattgcaaca gacagttccc ctgtggatat gcaatcttat gaactttgct gtgacatgat
     1981 cgatgttgta attgatgtgt cttgtatata tgggttaaag gaagatggaa gtggaagtgc
     2041 ttatgacaaa gaatctatgg caattatcaa gctgaataat acaactgtcc tttatttaaa
     2101 ggaggtgact aaatttttgg cactggtctg cattctaagg gaagaaagct ttgaaagaaa
     2161 aggtttaata gactacaact tccactgttt ccgaaaagct attcatgagg tttttgaggt
     2221 gggtgtgact tctcacagga gctgtggtca ccagactagt gcctccagtc tgaaagcgct
     2281 gacacacaat ggcacgccac gaaacgccat ctaggcggcc gctaagtaag taaggatccc
     2341 cagcttggcc gccatggccc aacttgttta ttgcagctta taatggttac aaataaagca
     2401 atagcatcac aaatttcaca aataaagcat ttttttcact gcattctagt tgtggtttgt
     2461 ccaaactcat caatgtatct tatcatgtct ggatcgggaa ttaattcggc gcagcaccat
     2521 ggcctgaaat aacctctgaa agaggaactt ggttaggtac cttctgaggc ggaaagaacc
     2581 agctgtggaa tgtgtgtcag ttagggtgtg gaaagtcccc aggctcccca gcaggcagaa
     2641 gtatgcaaag catgcatctc aattagtcag caaccaggtg tggaaagtcc ccaggctccc
     2701 cagcaggcag aagtatgcaa agcatgcatc tcaattagtc agcaaccata gtcccgcccc
     2761 taactccgcc catcccgccc ctaactccgc ccagttccgc ccattctccg ccccatggct
     2821 gactaatttt ttttatttat gcagaggccg aggccgcctc ggcctctgag ctattccaga
     2881 agtagtgagg aggctttttt ggaggcctag gcttttgcaa aaagctgtta acagcttggc
     2941 actggccgtc gttttacaac gtcgtgactg ggaaaaccct ggcgttaccc aacttaatcg
     3001 ccttgcagca catccccctt tcgccagctg gcgtaatagc gaagaggccc gcaccgatcg
     3061 cccttcccaa cagttgcgca gcctgaatgg cgaatggcgc ctgatgcggt attttctcct
     3121 tacgcatctg tgcggtattt cacaccgcat annnnnnnnn nnnnnnnnnn nnnnnnnnnn
     3181 nnnnnnnnnn nnnnnnnnnn nnnnnnnnnn nnnnnnnnnn nnnnnnnnnn nnnnnnnnnn
     3241 nnnnnnnnnn nnnnnnnnnn nnnnnnnnnn nnnnnnnnnn nnnnnnnnnn nnncnnnnnn
     3301 nnnnnnnnnn nnnnnnnnnn nnnnnnnnnn nnnnnnnnnn nnnnnnnnnn nnnnnnnnnn
     3361 nnnnnnnnnn nnnnnnnnnn nnnnnnnnnn nnnnnnnnnn nnnnnnnnnn nnnnnnnnnn
     3421 nnnnnnnnnn nnnnnccttt gacgttggag tccacgttct ttaatagtgg actcttgttc
     3481 caaactggaa caacactcaa ccctatctcg ggctattctt ttgatttata agggattttg
     3541 ccgatttcgg cctattggtt aaaaaatgag ctgatttaac aaaaatttaa cgcgaatttt
     3601 aacaaaatat taacgtttac aattttatgg tgcactctca gtacaatctg ctctgatgcc
     3661 gcatagttaa gccagccccg acacccgcca acacccgctg acgcgccctg acgggcttgt
     3721 ctgctcccgg catccgctta cagacaagct gtgaccgtct ccgggagctg catgtgtcag
     3781 aggttttcac cgtcatcacc gaaacgcgcg agacgaaagg gcctcgtgat acgcctattt
     3841 ttataggtta atgtcatgat aataatggtt tcttagacgt caggtggcac ttttcgggga
     3901 aatgtgcgcg gaacccctat ttgtttattt ttctaaatac attcaaatat gtatccgctc
     3961 atgagacaat aaccctgata aatgcttcaa taatattgaa aaaggaagag tatgagtatt
     4021 caacatttcc gtgtcgccct tattcccttt tttgcggcat tttgccttcc tgtttttgct
     4081 cacccagaaa cgctggtgaa agtaaaagat gctgaagatc agttgggtgc acgagtgggt
     4141 tacatcgaac tggatctcaa cagcggtaag atccttgaga gttttcgccc cgaagaacgt
     4201 tttccaatga tgagcacttt taaagttctg ctatgtggcg cggtattatc ccgtattgac
     4261 gccgggcaag agcaactcgg tcgccgcata cactattctc agaatgactt ggttgagtac
     4321 tcaccagtca cagaaaagca tcttacggat ggcatgacag taagagaatt atgcagtgct
     4381 gccataacca tgagtgataa cactgcggcc aacttacttc tgacaacgat cggaggaccg
     4441 aaggagctaa ccgctttttt gcacaacatg ggggatcatg taactcgcct tgatcgttgg
     4501 gaaccggagc tgaatgaagc cataccaaac gacgagcgtg acaccacgat gcctgtagca
     4561 atggcaacaa cgttgcgcaa actattaact ggcgaactac ttactctagc ttcccggcaa
     4621 caattaatag actggatgga ggcggataaa gttgcaggac cacttctgcg ctcggccctt
     4681 ccggctggct ggtttattgc tgataaatct ggagccggtg agcgtgggtc tcgcggtatc
     4741 attgcagcac tggggccaga tggtaagccc tcccgtatcg tagttatcta cacgacgggg
     4801 agtcaggcaa ctatggatga acgaaataga cagatcgctg agataggtgc ctcactgatt
     4861 aagcattggt aactgtcaga ccaagtttac tcatatatac tttagattga tttaaaactt
     4921 catttttaat ttaaaaggat ctaggtgaag atcctttttg ataatctcat gaccaaaatc
     4981 ccttaacgtg agttttcgtt ccactgagcg tcagaccccg tagaaaagat caaaggatct
     5041 tcttgagatc ctttttttct gcgcgtaatc tgctgcttgc aaacaaaaaa accaccgcta
     5101 ccagcggtgg tttgtttgcc ggatcaagag ctaccaactc tttttccgaa ggtaactggc
     5161 ttcagcagag cgcagatacc aaatactgtt cttctagtgt agccgtagtt aggccaccac
     5221 ttcaagaact ctgtagcacc gcctacatac ctcgctctgc taatcctgtt accagtggct
     5281 gctgccagtg gcgataagtc gtgtcttacc gggttggact caagacgata gttaccggat
     5341 aaggcgcagc ggtcgggctg aacggggggt tcgtgcacac agcccagctt ggagcgaacg
     5401 acctacaccg aactgagata cctacagcgt gagctatgag aaagcgccac gcttcccgaa
     5461 gggagaaagg cggacaggta tccggtaagc ggcagggtcg gaacaggaga gcgcacgagg
     5521 gagcttccag ggggaaacgc ctggtatctt tatagtcctg tcgggtttcg ccacctctga
     5581 cttgagcgtc gatttttgtg atgctcgtca ggggggcgga gcctatggaa aaacgccagc
     5641 aacgcggcct ttttacggtt cctggccttt tgctggcctt ttgctcacat gttctttcct
     5701 gcgttatccc ctgattctgt ggataaccgt attaccgcct ttgagtgagc tgataccgct
     5761 cgccgcagcc gaacgaccga gcgcagcgag tcagtgagcg aggaagcgga agagcgccca
     5821 atacgcaaac cgcctctccc cgcgcgttgg ccgattcatt aatgcagctg gcacgacagg
     5881 tttcccgact ggaaagcggg cagtgagcgc aacgcaat
//
