[The description below was written by a language model from this plasmid's Addgene catalogue record and the feature table of its GenBank file.]
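Description:
pRK5 Flag-RagC(K84T) is a 5.9 kb circular mammalian expression plasmid built on the pRK5 backbone. It is designed for transient expression of an N-terminally FLAG-tagged point mutant of the Rag GTPase RagC (gene symbol RRAGC). In bacteria it is maintained at high copy through a ColE1/pUC-type origin and selected with ampicillin via the beta-lactamase gene. An f1 origin is also present, which allows single-stranded DNA production. Residual lac promoter/operator elements and M13 primer sites flank the expression region as remnants of the pUC-derived cloning scaffold. No mammalian drug-selection marker is annotated.

Expression is driven by the human cytomegalovirus immediate-early enhancer and promoter. Downstream of these lie an SP6 phage promoter, which serves as a sequencing primer site and could support in vitro transcription, and a primer site annotated as lying in a synthetic intron. The FLAG epitope, supplied by the backbone, opens the reading frame. The feature table does not annotate the RagC coding sequence itself, but it presumably fills the unannotated interval between the tag and the SV40 polyadenylation signal that terminates the transcript. An SV40 early promoter/enhancer segment containing the SV40 origin follows, and it can permit episomal amplification in cells expressing large T antigen.

The K84T substitution is the only recorded change to the insert, and the record does not state its biochemical effect. The associated study concerns intersubunit communication within the Rag GTPase heterodimer and how it lets mTORC1 respond to amino acid availability. This suggests the plasmid is used to express and immunoprecipitate or detect the mutant RagC in cultured mammalian cells for nutrient-signalling studies.
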