Addgene plasmid #99727: pRK5 Flag-RagC(K84T)
Purpose: Mammalian expression of Flag-RagC(K84T)
Depositing lab: David Sabatini & Kuang Shen. Depositing organization: Whitehead Institute for Biomedical Research. Publication: Intersubunit Crosstalk in the Rag GTPase Heterodimer Enables mTORC1 to Respond Rapidly to Amino Acid Availability. Shen K, Choe A, Sabatini DM. Mol Cell. 2017 Oct 17. pii: S1097-2765(17)30704-9. doi: 10.1016/j.molcel.2017.09.026. PubMed 29056322.
Backbone
  Vector backbone: pRK5
Growth in bacteria
  Bacterial resistance: Ampicillin, 100 μg/mL
  Growth temperature: 37°C
  Growth strain: DH5alpha
  Copy number: High Copy
Gene/Insert
  Gene/Insert name: RagC
  Mutation: K84T
  Entrez Gene: RRAGC (a.k.a. GTR2, RAGC, TIB929)
  Promoter: CMV
  Tag / fusion protein: Flag (N terminal on backbone)
  Cloning method: Unknown
  Sequencing primers: 5′ ATT TAG GTG ACA CTA TAG
Terms and licenses: Academic/Nonprofit Terms; Industry Terms: Not Available to Industry
How to cite: pRK5 Flag-RagC(K84T) was a gift from David Sabatini & Kuang Shen (Addgene plasmid # 99727 ; http://n2t.net/addgene:99727 ; RRID:Addgene_99727)
